LOCUS       Exported 12072 bp ds-DNA circular SYN 13-MAY-2021
DEFINITION  3rd generation lentiviral expression of untagged Casilio-ME2.1
            effector PUFa-hGADD45A-hTET1(CD) in mammalian cells.
ACCESSION   .
VERSION     .
KEYWORDS    pAT360_CMV/CAG_PUFa-hGADD45A-hTET1(CD)
SOURCE      synthetic DNA construct
  ORGANISM  synthetic DNA construct
REFERENCE   1 (bases 1 to 12072)
  AUTHORS   Taghbalout A, Du M, Jillette N, Rosikiewicz W, Rath A, Heinen CD, Li
            S, Cheng AW
  TITLE     Enhanced CRISPR-based DNA demethylation by Casilio-ME-mediated
            RNA-guided coupling of methylcytosine oxidation and DNA repair
            pathways.
  JOURNAL   Nat Commun. 2019 Sep 20;10(1):4296. doi: 10.1038/s41467-019-12339-7.
  PUBMED    31541098
REFERENCE   2 (bases 1 to 12072)
  AUTHORS   .
  TITLE     Direct Submission
  JOURNAL   Exported May 13, 2021 from SnapGene Server 1.1.58
            http://www.snapgene.com
FEATURES             Location/Qualifiers
     source          1..12072
                     /organism="synthetic DNA construct"
                     /mol_type="other DNA"
     rep_origin      1..589
                     /direction=RIGHT
                     /label=ori
                     /note="high-copy-number ColE1/pMB1/pBR322/pUC origin of
                     replication"
     primer_bind     490..509
                     /label=pBR322ori-F
                     /note="pBR322 origin, forward primer"
     primer_bind     743..760
                     /label=L4440
                     /note="L4440 vector, forward primer"
     protein_bind    877..898
                     /label=CAP binding site
                     /bound_moiety="E. coli catabolite activator protein"
                     /note="CAP binding activates transcription in the presence
                     of cAMP."
     promoter        913..943
                     /label=lac promoter
                     /note="promoter for the E. coli lac operon"
     protein_bind    951..967
                     /label=lac operator
                     /bound_moiety="lac repressor encoded by lacI"
                     /note="The lac repressor binds to the lac operator to
                     inhibit transcription in E. coli. This inhibition can be
                     relieved by adding lactose or
                     isopropyl-beta-D-thiogalactopyranoside (IPTG)."
     primer_bind     956..978
                     /label=M13/pUC Reverse
                     /note="In lacZ gene"
     primer_bind     975..991
                     /label=M13 rev
                     /note="common sequencing primer, one of multiple similar
                     variants"
     primer_bind     975..991
                     /label=M13 Reverse
                     /note="In lacZ gene. Also called M13-rev"
     primer_bind     1010..1030
                     /label=T3
                     /note="T3 promoter, forward primer"
     promoter        1012..1030
                     /label=T3 promoter
                     /note="promoter for bacteriophage T3 RNA polymerase"
     promoter        1058..1284
                     /label=RSV promoter
                     /note="Rous sarcoma virus enhancer/promoter"
     LTR             1285..1465
                     /label=5' LTR (truncated)
                     /note="truncated 5' long terminal repeat (LTR) from HIV-1"
     misc_feature    1512..1637
                     /label=HIV-1 Psi
                     /note="packaging signal of human immunodeficiency virus
                     type 1"
     misc_feature    2130..2363
                     /label=RRE
                     /note="The Rev response element (RRE) of HIV-1 allows for
                     Rev-dependent mRNA export from the nucleus to the
                     cytoplasm."
     CDS             2548..2592
                     /codon_start=1
                     /product="antigenic peptide corresponding to amino acids
                     655 to 669 of the HIV envelope protein gp41 (Lutje Hulsik
                     et al., 2013)"
                     /label=gp41 peptide
                     /note="recognized by the 2H10 single-chain llama nanobody"
                     /translation="KNEQELLELDKWASL"
     promoter        2767..3267
                     /label=hPGK promoter
                     /note="human phosphoglycerate kinase 1 promoter"
     primer_bind     3186..3204
                     /label=hPGK-F
                     /note="Human PGK promoter, forward primer"
     CDS             3289..3888
                     /codon_start=1
                     /gene="pac from Streptomyces alboniger"
                     /product="puromycin N-acetyltransferase"
                     /label=PuroR
                     /note="confers resistance to puromycin"
                     /translation="MTEYKPTVRLATRDDVPRAVRTLAAAFADYPATRHTVDPDRHIER
                     VTELQELFLTRVGLDIGKVWVADDGAAVAVWTTPESVEAGAVFAEIGPRMAELSGSRLA
                     AQQQMEGLLAPHRPKEPAWFLATVGVSPDHQGKGLGSAVVLPGVEAAERAGVPAFLETS
                     APRNLPFYERLGFTVTADVEVPEGPRTWCMTRKPGA"
     primer_bind     complement(3289..3308)
                     /label=Puro-R
                     /note="Puromycin resistance gene, reverse primer. Also
                     called puro-variant-R"
     primer_bind     3785..3805
                     /label=Puro-F
                     /note="Puromycin resistance gene, forward primer"
     misc_feature    3930..4047
                     /label=cPPT/CTS
                     /note="central polypurine tract and central termination
                     sequence of HIV-1"
     enhancer        4164..4467
                     /label=CMV enhancer
                     /note="human cytomegalovirus immediate early enhancer"
     promoter        4468..4671
                     /label=CMV promoter
                     /note="human cytomegalovirus (CMV) immediate early
                     promoter"
     primer_bind     4622..4642
                     /label=CMV-F
                     /note="Human CMV immediate early promoter, forward primer"
     protein_bind    4694..4718
                     /gene="mutant version of attB"
                     /label=attB1
                     /bound_moiety="BP Clonase(TM)"
                     /note="recombination site for the Gateway(R) BP reaction"
     CDS             4769..4789
                     /codon_start=1
                     /product="nuclear localization signal of SV40 (simian virus
                     40) large T antigen"
                     /label=SV40 NLS
                     /translation="PKKKRKV"
     CDS             4793..4813
                     /codon_start=1
                     /product="nuclear localization signal of SV40 (simian virus
                     40) large T antigen"
                     /label=SV40 NLS
                     /translation="PKKKRKV"
     CDS             4817..4837
                     /codon_start=1
                     /product="nuclear localization signal of SV40 (simian virus
                     40) large T antigen"
                     /label=SV40 NLS
                     /translation="PKKKRKV"
     CDS             4928..4948
                     /codon_start=1
                     /product="nuclear localization signal of SV40 (simian virus
                     40) large T antigen"
                     /label=SV40 NLS
                     /translation="PKKKRKV"
     CDS             6005..6025
                     /codon_start=1
                     /product="nuclear localization signal of SV40 (simian virus
                     40) large T antigen"
                     /label=SV40 NLS
                     /translation="PKKKRKV"
     CDS             6029..6049
                     /codon_start=1
                     /product="nuclear localization signal of SV40 (simian virus
                     40) large T antigen"
                     /label=SV40 NLS
                     /translation="PKKKRKV"
     protein_bind    complement(8873..8897)
                     /gene="mutant version of attB"
                     /label=attB2
                     /bound_moiety="BP Clonase(TM)"
                     /note="recombination site for the Gateway(R) BP reaction"
     CDS             8899..8940
                     /codon_start=1
                     /product="epitope tag from simian virus 5"
                     /label=V5 tag
                     /translation="GKPIPNPLLGLDST"
     misc_feature    8982..9570
                     /label=WPRE
                     /note="woodchuck hepatitis virus posttranscriptional
                     regulatory element"
     primer_bind     complement(9035..9055)
                     /label=WPRE-R
                     /note="WPRE, reverse primer"
     CDS             complement(9453..9464)
                     /codon_start=1
                     /product="Factor Xa recognition and cleavage site"
                     /label=Factor Xa site
                     /translation="IEGR"
     LTR             9642..9875
                     /label=3' LTR (Delta-U3)
                     /note="self-inactivating 3' long terminal repeat (LTR) from
                     HIV-1"
     polyA_signal    9953..10074
                     /label=SV40 poly(A) signal
                     /note="SV40 polyadenylation signal"
     primer_bind     complement(9990..10009)
                     /label=SV40pA-R
                     /note="SV40 polyA, reverse primer"
     primer_bind     10044..10063
                     /label=EBV-rev
                     /note="SV40 polyA terminator, reverse primer"
     rep_origin      10114..10249
                     /label=SV40 ori
                     /note="SV40 origin of replication"
     primer_bind     10176..10195
                     /label=SV40pro-F
                     /note="SV40 promoter/origin, forward primer"
     primer_bind     complement(10269..10288)
                     /label=T7
                     /note="T7 promoter, forward primer"
     promoter        complement(10270..10288)
                     /label=T7 promoter
                     /note="promoter for bacteriophage T7 RNA polymerase"
     primer_bind     complement(10298..10315)
                     /label=M13 Forward
                     /note="In lacZ gene. Also called M13-F20 or M13 (-21)
                     Forward"
     primer_bind     complement(10298..10314)
                     /label=M13 fwd
                     /note="common sequencing primer, one of multiple similar
                     variants"
     primer_bind     complement(10307..10329)
                     /label=M13/pUC Forward
                     /note="In lacZ gene"
     rep_origin      10456..10911
                     /direction=RIGHT
                     /label=f1 ori
                     /note="f1 bacteriophage origin of replication; arrow
                     indicates direction of (+) strand synthesis"
     primer_bind     complement(10543..10562)
                     /label=F1ori-R
                     /note="F1 origin, reverse primer"
     primer_bind     10753..10774
                     /label=F1ori-F
                     /note="F1 origin, forward primer"
     promoter        10937..11041
                     /gene="bla"
                     /label=AmpR promoter
     CDS             11042..11902
                     /codon_start=1
                     /gene="bla"
                     /product="beta-lactamase"
                     /label=AmpR
                     /note="confers resistance to ampicillin, carbenicillin, and
                     related antibiotics"
                     /translation="MSIQHFRVALIPFFAAFCLPVFAHPETLVKVKDAEDQLGARVGYI
                     ELDLNSGKILESFRPEERFPMMSTFKVLLCGAVLSRIDAGQEQLGRRIHYSQNDLVEYS
                     PVTEKHLTDGMTVRELCSAAITMSDNTAANLLLTTIGGPKELTAFLHNMGDHVTRLDRW
                     EPELNEAIPNDERDTTMPVAMATTLRKLLTGELLTLASRQQLIDWMEADKVAGPLLRSA
                     LPAGWFIADKSGAGERGSRGIIAALGPDGKPSRIVVIYTTGSQATMDERNRQIAEIGAS
                     LIKHW"
     primer_bind     complement(11260..11279)
                     /label=Amp-R
                     /note="Ampicillin resistance gene, reverse primer"
ORIGIN
        1 ttgagatcct ttttttctgc gcgtaatctg ctgcttgcaa acaaaaaaac caccgctacc
       61 agcggtggtt tgtttgccgg atcaagagct accaactctt tttccgaagg taactggctt
      121 cagcagagcg cagataccaa atactgttct tctagtgtag ccgtagttag gccaccactt
      181 caagaactct gtagcaccgc ctacatacct cgctctgcta atcctgttac cagtggctgc
      241 tgccagtggc gataagtcgt gtcttaccgg gttggactca agacgatagt taccggataa
      301 ggcgcagcgg tcgggctgaa cggggggttc gtgcacacag cccagcttgg agcgaacgac
      361 ctacaccgaa ctgagatacc tacagcgtga gctatgagaa agcgccacgc ttcccgaagg
      421 gagaaaggcg gacaggtatc cggtaagcgg cagggtcgga acaggagagc gcacgaggga
      481 gcttccaggg ggaaacgcct ggtatcttta tagtcctgtc gggtttcgcc acctctgact
      541 tgagcgtcga tttttgtgat gctcgtcagg ggggcggagc ctatggaaaa acgccagcaa
      601 cgcggccttt ttacggttcc tggccttttg ctggcctttt gctcacatgt tctttcctgc
      661 gttatcccct gattctgtgg ataaccgtat taccgccttt gagtgagctg ataccgctcg
      721 ccgcagccga acgaccgagc gcagcgagtc agtgagcgag gaagcggaag agcgcccaat
      781 acgcaaaccg cctctccccg cgcgttggcc gattcattaa tgcagctggc acgacaggtt
      841 tcccgactgg aaagcgggca gtgagcgcaa cgcaattaat gtgagttagc tcactcatta
      901 ggcaccccag gctttacact ttatgcttcc ggctcgtatg ttgtgtggaa ttgtgagcgg
      961 ataacaattt cacacaggaa acagctatga ccatgattac gccaagcgcg caattaaccc
     1021 tcactaaagg gaacaaaagc tggagctgca agcttaatgt agtcttatgc aatactcttg
     1081 tagtcttgca acatggtaac gatgagttag caacatgcct tacaaggaga gaaaaagcac
     1141 cgtgcatgcc gattggtgga agtaaggtgg tacgatcgtg ccttattagg aaggcaacag
     1201 acgggtctga catggattgg acgaaccact gaattgccgc attgcagaga tattgtattt
     1261 aagtgcctag ctcgatacat aaacgggtct ctctggttag accagatctg agcctgggag
     1321 ctctctggct aactagggaa cccactgctt aagcctcaat aaagcttgcc ttgagtgctt
     1381 caagtagtgt gtgcccgtct gttgtgtgac tctggtaact agagatccct cagacccttt
     1441 tagtcagtgt ggaaaatctc tagcagtggc gcccgaacag ggacttgaaa gcgaaaggga
     1501 aaccagagga gctctctcga cgcaggactc ggcttgctga agcgcgcacg gcaagaggcg
     1561 aggggcggcg actggtgagt acgccaaaaa ttttgactag cggaggctag aaggagagag
     1621 atgggtgcga gagcgtcagt attaagcggg ggagaattag atcgcgatgg gaaaaaattc
     1681 ggttaaggcc agggggaaag aaaaaatata aattaaaaca tatagtatgg gcaagcaggg
     1741 agctagaacg attcgcagtt aatcctggcc tgttagaaac atcagaaggc tgtagacaaa
     1801 tactgggaca gctacaacca tcccttcaga caggatcaga agaacttaga tcattatata
     1861 atacagtagc aaccctctat tgtgtgcatc aaaggataga gataaaagac accaaggaag
     1921 ctttagacaa gatagaggaa gagcaaaaca aaagtaagac caccgcacag caagcggccg
     1981 ctgatcttca gacctggagg aggagatatg agggacaatt ggagaagtga attatataaa
     2041 tataaagtag taaaaattga accattagga gtagcaccca ccaaggcaaa gagaagagtg
     2101 gtgcagagag aaaaaagagc agtgggaata ggagctttgt tccttgggtt cttgggagca
     2161 gcaggaagca ctatgggcgc agcgtcaatg acgctgacgg tacaggccag acaattattg
     2221 tctggtatag tgcagcagca gaacaatttg ctgagggcta ttgaggcgca acagcatctg
     2281 ttgcaactca cagtctgggg catcaagcag ctccaggcaa gaatcctggc tgtggaaaga
     2341 tacctaaagg atcaacagct cctggggatt tggggttgct ctggaaaact catttgcacc
     2401 actgctgtgc cttggaatgc tagttggagt aataaatctc tggaacagat ttggaatcac
     2461 acgacctgga tggagtggga cagagaaatt aacaattaca caagcttaat acactcctta
     2521 attgaagaat cgcaaaacca gcaagaaaag aatgaacaag aattattgga attagataaa
     2581 tgggcaagtt tgtggaattg gtttaacata acaaattggc tgtggtatat aaaattattc
     2641 ataatgatag taggaggctt ggtaggttta agaatagttt ttgctgtact ttctatagtg
     2701 aatagagtta ggcagggata ttcaccatta tcgtttcaga cccacctccc aaccccgagg
     2761 ggacccttgc gccttttcca aggcagccct gggtttgcgc agggacgcgg ctgctctggg
     2821 cgtggttccg ggaaacgcag cggcgccgac cctgggtctc gcacattctt cacgtccgtt
     2881 cgcagcgtca cccggatctt cgccgctacc cttgtgggcc ccccggcgac gcttcctgct
     2941 ccgcccctaa gtcgggaagg ttccttgcgg ttcgcggcgt gccggacgtg acaaacggaa
     3001 gccgcacgtc tcactagtac cctcgcagac ggacagcgcc agggagcaat ggcagcgcgc
     3061 cgaccgcgat gggctgtggc caatagcggc tgctcagcag ggcgcgccga gagcagcggc
     3121 cgggaagggg cggtgcggga ggcggggtgt ggggcggtag tgtgggccct gttcctgccc
     3181 gcgcggtgtt ccgcattctg caagcctccg gagcgcacgt cggcagtcgg ctccctcgtt
     3241 gaccgaatca ccgacctctc tccccagggg gtaccaccgg agcttaccat gaccgagtac
     3301 aagcccacgg tgcgcctcgc cacccgcgac gacgtcccca gggccgtacg caccctcgcc
     3361 gccgcgttcg ccgactaccc cgccacgcgc cacaccgtcg atccggaccg ccacatcgag
     3421 cgggtcaccg agctgcaaga actcttcctc acgcgcgtcg ggctcgacat cggcaaggtg
     3481 tgggtcgcgg acgacggcgc cgccgtggcg gtctggacca cgccggagag cgtcgaagcg
     3541 ggggcggtgt tcgccgagat cggcccgcgc atggccgagt tgagcggttc ccggctggcc
     3601 gcgcagcaac agatggaagg cctcctggcg ccgcaccggc ccaaggagcc cgcgtggttc
     3661 ctggccaccg tcggcgtctc gcccgaccac cagggcaagg gtctgggcag cgccgtcgtg
     3721 ctccccggag tggaggcggc cgagcgcgcc ggggtgcccg ccttcctgga gacctccgcg
     3781 ccccgcaacc tccccttcta cgagcggctc ggcttcaccg tcaccgccga cgtcgaggtg
     3841 cccgaaggac cgcgcacctg gtgcatgacc cgcaagcccg gtgcctgaga attctagatc
     3901 ttgagacaaa tggcagtatt catccacaat tttaaaagaa aaggggggat tggggggtac
     3961 agtgcagggg aaagaatagt agacataata gcaacagaca tacaaactaa agaattacaa
     4021 aaacaaatta caaaaattca aaattttcgg gtttattaca gggacagcag agatccactt
     4081 tggcgccggc tcgagggggc ccggggttat taatagtaat caattacggg gtcattagtt
     4141 catagcccat atatggagtt ccgcgttaca taacttacgg taaatggccc gcctggctga
     4201 ccgcccaacg acccccgccc attgacgtca ataatgacgt atgttcccat agtaacgcca
     4261 atagggactt tccattgacg tcaatgggtg gagtatttac ggtaaactgc ccacttggca
     4321 gtacatcaag tgtatcatat gccaagtacg ccccctattg acgtcaatga cggtaaatgg
     4381 cccgcctggc attatgccca gtacatgacc ttatgggact ttcctacttg gcagtacatc
     4441 tacgtattag tcatcgctat taccatggtg atgcggtttt ggcagtacat caatgggcgt
     4501 ggatagcggt ttgactcacg gggatttcca agtctccacc ccattgacgt caatgggagt
     4561 ttgttttggc accaaaatca acgggacttt ccaaaatgtc gtaacaactc cgccccattg
     4621 acgcaaatgg gcggtaggcg tgtacggtgg gaggtctata taagcagagc tctctggcta
     4681 actgtcggga tcaacaagtt tgtacaaaaa agcaggctcc gaattcaccg gtgccgccac
     4741 catgatcgat ggcggaggcg gatctgatcc aaaaaagaag agaaaggtag atccaaaaaa
     4801 gaagagaaag gtagatccaa aaaagaagag aaaggtagga tctaccggat ctagaaacga
     4861 tggtggtggt ggaagcgggg gtgggggcag cggtggaggg ggaagcgggc gcgccgggat
     4921 cctccccccc aagaaaaaga ggaaggtatc tagaggccgc agccgccttt tggaagattt
     4981 tcgaaacaac cggtacccca atttacaact gcgggagatt gctggacata taatggaatt
     5041 ttcccaagac cagcatgggt ccagattcat tcagctgaaa ctggagcgtg ccacaccagc
     5101 tgagcgccag cttgtcttca atgaaatcct ccaggctgcc taccaactca tggtggatgt
     5161 gtttggtaat tacgtcattc agaagttctt tgaatttggc agtcttgaac agaagctggc
     5221 tttggcagaa cggattcgag gccacgtcct gtcattggca ctacagatgt atggcagccg
     5281 tgttatcgag aaagctcttg agtttattcc ttcagaccag cagaatgaga tggttcggga
     5341 actagatggc catgtcttga agtgtgtgaa agatcagaat ggcaatcacg tggttcagaa
     5401 atgcattgaa tgtgtacagc cccagtcttt gcaatttatc atcgacgcgt ttaagggaca
     5461 ggtatttgcc ttatccacac atccttatgg ctgccgagtg attcagagaa tcctggagca
     5521 ctgtctccct gaccagacac tccctatttt agaggagctt caccagcaca cagagcagct
     5581 ggtacaggat caatatggaa attatgtaat ccaacatgta ctggagcacg gtcgtcctga
     5641 ggataaaagc aaaattgtag cagaaatccg aggcaatgta cttgtattga gtcagcacaa
     5701 atttgcaagc aatgttgtgg agaagtgtgt tactcacgcc tcacgtacgg agcgcgctgt
     5761 gctcatcgac gaggtgtgca ccatgaacga cggtccccac agtgccttat acaccatgat
     5821 gaaggaccag tatgccaact acgtggtcca gaagatgatt gacgtggcgg agccaggcca
     5881 gcggaagatc gtcatgcata agatccggcc ccacatcgca actcttcgta agtacaccta
     5941 tggcaagcac attctggcca agctggagaa gtactacatg aagaacggtg ttgacttagg
     6001 ggacccaaag aagaagcgca aagtggatcc taaaaagaaa agaaaggtag gcggccgcgg
     6061 cggaggttct ggtggaggat caggtggagg gagtggtgga ggaagtgggg gaggttctgg
     6121 aggtggatcg ttgactttgg aggaattctc ggctggagag cagaagaccg aaaggatgga
     6181 taaggtgggg gatgccctgg aggaagtgct cagcaaagcc ctgagtcagc gcacgatcac
     6241 tgtcggggtg tacgaagcgg ccaagctgct caacgtcgac cccgataacg tggtgttgtg
     6301 cctgctggcg gcggacgagg acgacgacag agatgtggct ctgcagatcc acttcaccct
     6361 gatccaggcg ttttgctgcg agaacgacat caacatcctg cgcgtcagca acccgggccg
     6421 gctggcggag ctcctgctct tggagaccga cgctggcccc gcggcgagcg agggcgccga
     6481 gcagcccccg gacctgcact gcgtgctggt gacgaatcca cattcatctc aatggaagga
     6541 tcctgcctta agtcaactta tttgtttttg ccgggaaagt cgctacatgg atcaatgggt
     6601 tccagtgatt aatctccctg aacggtctag aggccgcggg ggaggcggtt ccggtggcgg
     6661 cggaagcgga ggtggaggat cagggccggc cgaactgccc acctgcagct gtcttgatcg
     6721 agttatacaa aaagacaaag gcccatatta tacacacctt ggggcaggac caagtgttgc
     6781 tgctgtcagg gaaatcatgg agaataggta tggtcaaaaa ggaaacgcaa taaggataga
     6841 aatagtagtg tacaccggta aagaagggaa aagctctcat gggtgtccaa ttgctaagtg
     6901 ggttttaaga agaagcagtg atgaagaaaa agttctttgt ttggtccggc agcgtacagg
     6961 ccaccactgt ccaactgctg tgatggtggt gctcatcatg gtgtgggatg gcatccctct
     7021 tccaatggcc gaccggctat acacagagct cacagagaat ctaaagtcat acaatgggca
     7081 ccctaccgac agaagatgca ccctcaatga aaatcgtacc tgtacatgtc aaggaattga
     7141 tccagagact tgtggagctt cattctcttt tggctgttca tggagtatgt actttaatgg
     7201 ctgtaagttt ggtagaagcc caagccccag aagatttaga attgatccaa gctctccctt
     7261 acatgaaaaa aaccttgaag ataacttaca gagtttggct acacgattag ctccaattta
     7321 taagcagtat gctccagtag cttaccaaaa tcaggtggaa tatgaaaatg ttgcccgaga
     7381 atgtcggctt ggcagcaagg aaggtcgtcc cttctctggg gtcactgctt gcctggactt
     7441 ctgtgctcat ccccacaggg acattcacaa catgaataat ggaagcactg tggtttgtac
     7501 cttaactcga gaagataacc gctctttggg tgttattcct caagatgagc agctccatgt
     7561 gctacctctt tataagcttt cagacacaga tgagtttggc tccaaggaag gaatggaagc
     7621 caagatcaaa tctggggcca tcgaggtcct ggcaccccgc cgcaaaaaaa gaacgtgttt
     7681 cactcagcct gttccccgtt ctggaaagaa gagggctgcg atgatgacag aggttcttgc
     7741 acataagata agggcagtgg aaaagaaacc tattccccga atcaagcgga agaataactc
     7801 aacaacaaca aacaacagta agccttcgtc actgccaacc ttagggagta acactgagac
     7861 cgtgcaacct gaagtaaaaa gtgaaaccga accccatttt atcttaaaaa gttcagacaa
     7921 cactaaaact tattcgctga tgccatccgc tcctcaccca gtgaaagagg catctccagg
     7981 cttctcctgg tccccgaaga ctgcttcagc cacaccagct ccactgaaga atgacgcaac
     8041 agcctcatgc gggttttcag aaagaagcag cactccccac tgtacgatgc cttcgggaag
     8101 actcagtggt gccaatgcag ctgctgctga tggccctggc atttcacagc ttggcgaagt
     8161 ggctcctctc cccaccctgt ctgctcctgt gatggagccc ctcattaatt ctgagccttc
     8221 cactggtgtg actgagccgc taacgcctca tcagccaaac caccagccct ccttcctcac
     8281 ctctcctcaa gaccttgcct cttctccaat ggaagaagat gagcagcatt ctgaagcaga
     8341 tgagcctcca tcagacgaac ccctatctga tgaccccctg tcacctgctg aggagaaatt
     8401 gccccacatt gatgagtatt ggtcagacag tgagcacatc tttttggatg caaatattgg
     8461 tggggtggcc atcgcacctg ctcacggctc ggttttgatt gagtgtgccc ggcgagagct
     8521 gcacgctacc actcctgttg agcaccccaa ccgtaatcat ccaacccgcc tctcccttgt
     8581 cttttaccag cacaaaaacc taaataagcc ccaacatggt tttgaactaa acaagattaa
     8641 gtttgaggct aaagaagcta agaataagaa aatgaaggcc tcagagcaaa aagaccaggc
     8701 agctaatgaa ggtccagaac agtcctctga agtaaatgaa ttgaaccaaa ttccttctca
     8761 taaagcatta acattaaccc atgacaatgt tgtcaccgtg tccccttatg ctctcacaca
     8821 cgttgcgggg ccctataacc attgggtcat cgattgatta attaagaatt cgacccagct
     8881 ttcttgtaca aagtggttgg taagcctatc cctaaccctc tcctcggtct cgattctacg
     8941 tagtaatgag ctagcgctaa ccggtggcgc gttaagtcga caatcaacct ctggattaca
     9001 aaatttgtga aagattgact ggtattctta actatgttgc tccttttacg ctatgtggat
     9061 acgctgcttt aatgcctttg tatcatgcta ttgcttcccg tatggctttc attttctcct
     9121 ccttgtataa atcctggttg ctgtctcttt atgaggagtt gtggcccgtt gtcaggcaac
     9181 gtggcgtggt gtgcactgtg tttgctgacg caacccccac tggttggggc attgccacca
     9241 cctgtcagct cctttccggg actttcgctt tccccctccc tattgccacg gcggaactca
     9301 tcgccgcctg ccttgcccgc tgctggacag gggctcggct gttgggcact gacaattccg
     9361 tggtgttgtc ggggaaatca tcgtcctttc cttggctgct cgcctgtgtt gccacctgga
     9421 ttctgcgcgg gacgtccttc tgctacgtcc cttcggccct caatccagcg gaccttcctt
     9481 cccgcggcct gctgccggct ctgcggcctc ttccgcgtct tcgccttcgc cctcagacga
     9541 gtcggatctc cctttgggcc gcctccccgc gtcgacttta agaccaatga cttacaaggc
     9601 agctgtagat cttagccact ttttaaaaga aaagggggga ctggaagggc taattcactc
     9661 ccaacgaaga caagatctgc tttttgcttg tactgggtct ctctggttag accagatctg
     9721 agcctgggag ctctctggct aactagggaa cccactgctt aagcctcaat aaagcttgcc
     9781 ttgagtgctt caagtagtgt gtgcccgtct gttgtgtgac tctggtaact agagatccct
     9841 cagacccttt tagtcagtgt ggaaaatctc tagcagtacg tatagtagtt catgtcatct
     9901 tattattcag tatttataac ttgcaaagaa atgaatatca gagagtgaga ggaacttgtt
     9961 tattgcagct tataatggtt acaaataaag caatagcatc acaaatttca caaataaagc
    10021 atttttttca ctgcattcta gttgtggttt gtccaaactc atcaatgtat cttatcatgt
    10081 ctggctctag ctatcccgcc cctaactccg cccatcccgc ccctaactcc gcccagttcc
    10141 gcccattctc cgccccatgg ctgactaatt ttttttattt atgcagaggc cgaggccgcc
    10201 tcggcctctg agctattcca gaagtagtga ggaggctttt ttggaggcct agggacgtac
    10261 ccaattcgcc ctatagtgag tcgtattacg cgcgctcact ggccgtcgtt ttacaacgtc
    10321 gtgactggga aaaccctggc gttacccaac ttaatcgcct tgcagcacat ccccctttcg
    10381 ccagctggcg taatagcgaa gaggcccgca ccgatcgccc ttcccaacag ttgcgcagcc
    10441 tgaatggcga atgggnnnnn nnnnnnnnnn nnnnnnnnnn nnnnnnnnnn nnnnnnnnnn
    10501 nnnnnnnnnn nnnnnnnnnn nnnnnnnnnn nnnnnnnnnn nnnnnnnnnn nnnnnnnnnn
    10561 nnnnnnnnnn nnnnnnnnnc nnnnnnnnnn nnnnnnnnnn nnnnnnnnnn nnnnnnnnnn
    10621 nnnnnnnnnn nnnnnnnnnn nnnnnnnnnn nnnnnnnnnn nnnnnnnnnn nannnnnnnn
    10681 nnnnnnnnnn nnnnnnnnnn nnnnnnnnnn nnnnnnnnnn ncctttgacg ttggagtcca
    10741 cgttctttaa tagtggactc ttgttccaaa ctggaacaac actcaaccct atctcggtct
    10801 attcttttga tttataaggg attttgccga tttcggccta ttggttaaaa aatgagctga
    10861 tttaacaaaa atttaacgcg aattttaaca aaatattaac gcttacaatt taggtggcac
    10921 ttttcgggga aatgtgcgcg gaacccctat ttgtttattt ttctaaatac attcaaatat
    10981 gtatccgctc atgagacaat aaccctgata aatgcttcaa taatattgaa aaaggaagag
    11041 tatgagtatt caacatttcc gtgtcgccct tattcccttt tttgcggcat tttgccttcc
    11101 tgtttttgct cacccagaaa cgctggtgaa agtaaaagat gctgaagatc agttgggtgc
    11161 acgagtgggt tacatcgaac tggatctcaa cagcggtaag atccttgaga gttttcgccc
    11221 cgaagaacgt tttccaatga tgagcacttt taaagttctg ctatgtggcg cggtattatc
    11281 ccgtattgac gccgggcaag agcaactcgg tcgccgcata cactattctc agaatgactt
    11341 ggttgagtac tcaccagtca cagaaaagca tcttacggat ggcatgacag taagagaatt
    11401 atgcagtgct gccataacca tgagtgataa cactgcggcc aacttacttc tgacaacgat
    11461 cggaggaccg aaggagctaa ccgctttttt gcacaacatg ggggatcatg taactcgcct
    11521 tgatcgttgg gaaccggagc tgaatgaagc cataccaaac gacgagcgtg acaccacgat
    11581 gcctgtagca atggcaacaa cgttgcgcaa actattaact ggcgaactac ttactctagc
    11641 ttcccggcaa caattaatag actggatgga ggcggataaa gttgcaggac cacttctgcg
    11701 ctcggccctt ccggctggct ggtttattgc tgataaatct ggagccggtg agcgtgggtc
    11761 tcgcggtatc attgcagcac tggggccaga tggtaagccc tcccgtatcg tagttatcta
    11821 cacgacgggg agtcaggcaa ctatggatga acgaaataga cagatcgctg agataggtgc
    11881 ctcactgatt aagcattggt aactgtcaga ccaagtttac tcatatatac tttagattga
    11941 tttaaaactt catttttaat ttaaaaggat ctaggtgaag atcctttttg ataatctcat
    12001 gaccaaaatc ccttaacgtg agttttcgtt ccactgagcg tcagaccccg tagaaaagat
    12061 caaaggatct tc
//
