[The description below was written by a language model from this plasmid's Addgene catalogue record and the feature table of its GenBank file.]
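Description:
pAT360_CMV/CAG_PUFa-hGADD45A-hTET1(CD) is a third-generation, self-inactivating HIV-1 lentiviral expression plasmid built on the pLX302 Gateway destination backbone, about 12.1 kb in total. It is maintained in E. coli through a ColE1/pUC-type origin and ampicillin resistance (AmpR). The catalogue lists it as low copy even though the origin is annotated as a high-copy type. An f1 origin and an SV40 origin are also present. The viral genome is transcribed from an RSV promoter fused to a truncated 5' LTR. It carries the Psi packaging signal, the RRE for Rev-dependent export, cPPT/CTS, WPRE and a Delta-U3 3' LTR followed by an SV40 polyadenylation signal. An internal hPGK promoter drives puromycin N-acetyltransferase, which allows selection of transduced mammalian cells.

The payload lies between attB1 and attB2 sites left by Gateway recombination. It is a roughly 4.1 kb open reading frame encoding the Casilio-ME2.1 effector, in which a PUFa RNA-binding domain is fused to human GADD45A and the catalytic domain of human TET1 (residues 1418–2136). The fusion segments are not annotated individually, but several SV40 nuclear localization signals are marked within the insert. The feature table shows a CMV enhancer and promoter directly upstream. The name refers to "CMV/CAG", yet no CAG elements are annotated. A backbone V5 tag follows attB2, but the record calls the effector untagged, which suggests the insert ends before the tag.

In the Casilio system, PUF domains bind cognate sites appended to a guide RNA, so dCas9 (supplied separately) recruits the effector to a chosen locus. This construct couples TET1-mediated methylcytosine oxidation with a DNA repair factor for enhanced targeted DNA demethylation.
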