Addgene plasmid #134835: pAT360_CMV/CAG_PUFa-hGADD45A-hTET1(CD)
Purpose: 3rd generation lentiviral expression of untagged Casilio-ME2.1 effector PUFa-hGADD45A-hTET1(CD) in mammalian cells
Depositing lab: Albert Cheng. Publication: Enhanced CRISPR-based DNA demethylation by Casilio-ME-mediated RNA-guided coupling of methylcytosine oxidation and DNA repair pathways. Taghbalout A, Du M, Jillette N, Rosikiewicz W, Rath A, Heinen CD, Li S, Cheng AW. Nat Commun. 2019 Sep 20;10(1):4296. doi: 10.1038/s41467-019-12339-7. PubMed 31541098.
Backbone
  Vector backbone: pLX302
  Backbone manufacturer: Plasmid #25896
  Backbone size w/o insert (bp): 9573
  Total vector size (bp): 12072
  Vector type: Mammalian Expression, Lentiviral, CRISPR, Synthetic Biology
  Selectable markers: Puromycin
Growth in bacteria
  Bacterial resistance: Ampicillin, 100 μg/mL
  Growth temperature: 30°C
  Growth strain: NEB Stable
  Copy number: Low Copy
Gene/Insert
  Gene/Insert name: PUFa-hGADD45A-hTET1CD(1418-2136)
  Species: H. sapiens (human), Synthetic
  Insert size (bp): 4140
  Promoter: CMV/CAG_PUFa-hGADD45A-hTET1(CD)
  Tag / fusion protein: PUFa-GADD45A-TET1(CD)
  Cloning method: Gateway Cloning
  Sequencing primers: 5′ cgcaaatgggcggtaggcgtg; 3′ agcagcgtatccacatagcg
Terms and licenses: Academic/Nonprofit Terms; Industry Terms: Not Available to Industry
How to cite: pAT360_CMV/CAG_PUFa-hGADD45A-hTET1(CD) was a gift from Albert Cheng (Addgene plasmid # 134835)
